>Addgene plasmid #111889 | pEMS2236 | addgene full sequence | sequence record 215960 | Addgene NGS Result
TCGCGCGTTTCGGTGATGACGGTGAAAACCTCTGACACATGCAGCTCCCGGAGACGGTCACAGCTTGTCT
GTAAGCGGATGCCGGGAGCAGACAAGCCCGTCAGGGCGCGTCAGCGGGTGTTGGCGGGTGTCGGGGCTGG
CTTAACTATGCGGCATCAGAGCAGATTGTACTGAGAGTGCACCATATGCGGTGTGAAATACCGCACAGAT
GCGTAAGGAGAAAATACCGCATCAGGCGCCATTCGCCATTCAGGCTGCGCAACTGTTGGGAAGGGCGATC
GGTGCGGGCCTCTTCGCTATTACGCCAGCTGGCGAAAGGGGGATGTGCTGCAAGGCGATTAAGTTGGGTA
ACGCCAGGGTTTTCCCAGTCACGACGTTGTAAAACGACGGCCAGTGAATTCGAGCTCGGTACCTCGCGAA
TGCATCTAGAGGCCGGCCAGGGGACGTCGTGTCCCCTGGTCCTGGGAGGCTGTCCCTGGCCCAAGGTCAC
ACAGCAGGTGCGAGAGAGCTGGGCTGGCCCTTGGTTCTCATCCCCTGCAGGAGCCAACCTGGGGCTCGGG
CGGGGCGGGTTGGGGGCGCTGCTTGCCAAAGGATCTGCCCTCCGAACAGTGTTGGGGAACAGGGGATCGG
GGGGGGAGGCTGGCTTTGTCAGGACCAAGGCCAGGGACCCAGCTCAGGGCTGGTGCAGCGCTGATTCTGG
GAAGGAGGGGGTGCAGGAGACGGTCCTGGAGGGGAAGGGGCCAGAGAAAGGCAGCCTCCGGAGGCTGTTG
CCATGGAAACCAGGCAGGAACAAAAAGCTAATTACAACAGGGCCAGCCACGTGGCTGACATGTAAATTGC
AACTTTGGCTCCGGGTGGAGGCGCCTCTGAGGGTGGGAGGCCCAGTAGTGGGGAGACTCTAATCACCCAA
GGAGACAGCTGTGCCTGCCAAGGAGAGCCTGGGGGAGGGGAGACCTGGGGGACAGTGGCCTCAAATCAAA
CCAGGACTCCCGGAGCAGCCTCTGACAGCTGCCTTGGCCTGATGGGAGGGGCTGAGGGCTCATTAATGTG
GTCACTGGGGCCAAGCCTCCCCTGAGCATCTGCTCCTGGGAGGGTCAGGGGTCGCTGGGGGGAGGGTTCG
CAGCTGCTCATTTTGTGAAGTGAATGCTGATTTGGGGGCCGGGTGGGGTTCGTCTGTACATCGTGCACTG
TCAGACCCTTCCTGAAGGATTTTTGTTACTGAAGTATCAGAAGGCCCTTGTTCTAAGGTGGTGGCACTGT
AATATCTGGCCCAGGAGGAGGTCAGTGCCGTGCCGGCGAGTCCTTTGCTCCCTTCCTTCTCTGACCAGTA
AACGCATCTCCAGTCGCTCCCCCGAGGCCCCCCTGCACGCAGTCTCCGACCTCAGAGAGTGAGTCAGATA
GAAGCCGCTGCCCACCCTCCCCCACCCTGGCCGGGTTCTTGCCTGGCTTGTGCGTCCTTGTGACAATTCC
TGACACGGATGCGCACCGGGCAGTGGCACGTCCAGGTGCTGTGCGCGCCCGGGCCCACAAAGCTCCTTTG
GACGCTCATGGCAGCCCCTTGGTGGAGGAGGTCGGGTGCCCACCCCCTCCCCGCCCACTGCGGAAGCCGG
CGACCCACGGAGCTCGCTCTCGGCCGCCGCCACCCCTCTGTGTTCGCGCCCTTCCGAGCTCTGATCCGAC
GCTTTGTTTCTTCTCAGTGGGTTCAGGGCCTGGGCCAGCCTTTACCTACCTCCCCCACCCAAAACCGGCA
AAAGCTCAGAGCACCTTGTCTGCCAAAAGACAGGGAGCTGGGATGGTGCGGGTTGGTCTCTAAACCGGCG
TGGGGAAAAAAGACCCTCCGTACAAAGCCGCAGGGTGGGGCTGTCGCAAGGGCGGAACCGAGAGGGTAGC
TGGGGGCGGGGTTCCCAGGGCCAAGAGGGGCCATTGTCCTCCCTGGAGCCCGGCGCCCCCACAGCCAGCT
CCTCTGGGAGACAGCCCCTCCTTTCGAATGCGCGGGGCCCTCAGACCGCGCCCGGCCCAGCGCTGGGGGA
TCCTTGGCTGCGGGAGGGGCGCCGCATTGCGCGCGGCGGGCGGGGACGCGCGGTGCGGAGCCTGCGGGCC
GGGCGGGGCTCTGCGGCGGCGCCTCCCGATTGGCCACCCGCGGTGACATCAGCCGATGCGAAGGGCGGGG
CCGCGGCTATAAGAGCGCGCGGCCGCGGTCCCCGACCCTCAGCAGCCAGCCCGGCCCGCCCGCGCCCGTC
CGCAGCCGCCCGCCAGACGCGCCCAGTGGCGCGCCGTCGACTGCAGAGGCCTGCATGCAAGCTTGGCGTA
ATCATGGTCATAGCTGTTTCCTGTGTGAAATTGTTATCCGCTCACAATTCCACACAACATACGAGCCGGA
AGCATAAAGTGTAAAGCCTGGGGTGCCTAATGAGTGAGCTAACTCACATTAATTGCGTTGCGCTCACTGC
CCGCTTTCCAGTCGGGAAACCTGTCGTGCCAGCTGCATTAATGAATCGGCCAACGCGCGGGGAGAGGCGG
TTTGCGTATTGGGCGCTCTTCCGCTTCCTCGCTCACTGACTCGCTGCGCTCGGTCGTTCGGCTGCGGCGA
GCGGTATCAGCTCACTCAAAGGCGGTAATACGGTTATCCACAGAATCAGGGGATAACGCAGGAAAGAACA
TGTGAGCAAAAGGCCAGCAAAAGGCCAGGAACCGTAAAAAGGCCGCGTTGCTGGCGTTTTTCCATAGGCT
CCGCCCCCCTGACGAGCATCACAAAAATCGACGCTCAAGTCAGAGGTGGCGAAACCCGACAGGACTATAA
AGATACCAGGCGTTTCCCCCTGGAAGCTCCCTCGTGCGCTCTCCTGTTCCGACCCTGCCGCTTACCGGAT
ACCTGTCCGCCTTTCTCCCTTCGGGAAGCGTGGCGCTTTCTCATAGCTCACGCTGTAGGTATCTCAGTTC
GGTGTAGGTCGTTCGCTCCAAGCTGGGCTGTGTGCACGAACCCCCCGTTCAGCCCGACCGCTGCGCCTTA
TCCGGTAACTATCGTCTTGAGTCCAACCCGGTAAGACACGACTTATCGCCACTGGCAGCAGCCACTGGTA
ACAGGATTAGCAGAGCGAGGTATGTAGGCGGTGCTACAGAGTTCTTGAAGTGGTGGCCTAACTACGGCTA
CACTAGAAGAACAGTATTTGGTATCTGCGCTCTGCTGAAGCCAGTTACCTTCGGAAAAAGAGTTGGTAGC
TCTTGATCCGGCAAACAAACCACCGCTGGTAGCGGTGGTTTTTTTGTTTGCAAGCAGCAGATTACGCGCA
GAAAAAAAGGATCTCAAGAAGATCCTTTGATCTTTTCTACGGGGTCTGACGCTCAGTGGAACGAAAACTC
ACGTTAAGGGATTTTGGTCATGAGATTATCAAAAAGGATCTTCACCTAGATCCTTTTAAATTAAAAATGA
AGTTTTAAATCAATCTAAAGTATATATGAGTAAACTTGGTCTGACAGTTACCAATGCTTAATCAGTGAGG
CACCTATCTCAGCGATCTGTCTATTTCGTTCATCCATAGTTGCCTGACTCCCCGTCGTGTAGATAACTAC
GATACGGGAGGGCTTACCATCTGGCCCCAGTGCTGCAATGATACCGCGAGACCCACGCTCACCGGCTCCA
GATTTATCAGCAATAAACCAGCCAGCCGGAAGGGCCGAGCGCAGAAGTGGTCCTGCAACTTTATCCGCCT
CCATCCAGTCTATTAATTGTTGCCGGGAAGCTAGAGTAAGTAGTTCGCCAGTTAATAGTTTGCGCAACGT
TGTTGCCATTGCTACAGGCATCGTGGTGTCACGCTCGTCGTTTGGTATGGCTTCATTCAGCTCCGGTTCC
CAACGATCAAGGCGAGTTACATGATCCCCCATGTTGTGCAAAAAAGCGGTTAGCTCCTTCGGTCCTCCGA
TCGTTGTCAGAAGTAAGTTGGCCGCAGTGTTATCACTCATGGTTATGGCAGCACTGCATAATTCTCTTAC
TGTCATGCCATCCGTAAGATGCTTTTCTGTGACTGGTGAGTACTCAACCAAGTCATTCTGAGAATAGTGT
ATGCGGCGACCGAGTTGCTCTTGCCCGGCGTCAATACGGGATAATACCGCGCCACATAGCAGAACTTTAA
AAGTGCTCATCATTGGAAAACGTTCTTCGGGGCGAAAACTCTCAAGGATCTTACCGCTGTTGAGATCCAG
TTCGATGTAACCCACTCGTGCACCCAACTGATCTTCAGCATCTTTTACTTTCACCAGCGTTTCTGGGTGA
GCAAAAACAGGAAGGCAAAATGCCGCAAAAAAGGGAATAAGGGCGACACGGAAATGTTGAATACTCATAC
TCTTCCTTTTTCAATATTATTGAAGCATTTATCAGGGTTATTGTCTCATGAGCGGATACATATTTGAATG
TATTTAGAAAAATAAACAAATAGGGGTTCCGCGCACATTTCCCCGAAAAGTGCCACCTGACGTCTAAGAA
ACCATTATTATCATGACATTAACCTATAAAAATAGGCGTATCACGAGGCCCTTTCGTC
Features (pLannotate 1.2.2; 10 found; start..end, strand, type, name):
    137..236     +  misc_feature   bom (fragment): basis of mobility region from pBR322
    242..399     -  CDS            lacZα (fragment): LacZα fragment of β-galactosidase; lacZ fragment
   2341..2357    -  protein_bind   lac operator: The lac repressor binds to the lac operator to inhibit transcription in E. coli. This inhibition can be relieved by adding lactose or isopropyl-β-D-thiogalactopyranoside (IPTG). lac repressor encoded by lacI
   2365..2395    -  promoter       lac promoter: promoter for the E. coli lac operon
   2410..2431    -  protein_bind   CAP binding site: CAP binding activates transcription in the presence of cAMP. E. coli catabolite activator protein
   2444..2536    -  CDS            lacI (fragment): lac repressor; lacI; The lac repressor binds to the lac operator to inhibit transcription in E. coli. This inhibition can be relieved by adding lactose or isopropyl-β-D-thiogalactopyranoside (IPTG).
   2719..3307    -  rep_origin     ori: high-copy-number ColE1/pMB1/pBR322/pUC origin of replication
   3478..4338    -  CDS            AmpR: β-lactamase; bla; confers resistance to ampicillin, carbenicillin, and related antibiotics
   4339..4443    -  promoter       AmpR promoter: bla
   4538..35      +  CDS            rop (fragment) (across the origin): Rop protein, which maintains plasmids at low copy number; rop
