[The description below was written by a language model from this plasmid's Addgene catalogue record and pLannotate feature annotations shown in this document.]
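Description:
pEMS2236 is a high-copy bacterial cloning plasmid of 4,538 nt that serves as a storage and source vector for Ple321, a human MiniPromoter derived from regulatory sequence of the TUBB3 gene. The catalogue lists the backbone and vector type as unknown or unspecified, and notes only that the plasmid was commercially synthesised. The feature table, however, shows a typical pUC-style architecture. It has a high-copy ColE1/pMB1-type origin of replication and a β-lactamase gene with its own promoter for ampicillin selection. It also carries a lac promoter, lac operator and CAP binding site upstream of a lacZα fragment. Short remnants of lacI, rop and the pBR322 bom region are also detected. These are backbone leftovers rather than functional units, and the truncated rop is consistent with the stated high copy number.

The 1,829 bp Ple321 insert is not itself annotated in the generated feature list. The large unannotated interval between the lacZα fragment and the lac operator is about the right size to hold it, and the listed M13 forward and reverse sequencing primers fit an insertion within the lacZα cloning region. The exact boundaries are not given in this table; the depositor refers to a separately annotated file for them. No reporter, coding sequence, polyadenylation signal or viral element is annotated downstream of the MiniPromoter, so the plasmid appears to carry the promoter alone rather than an expression cassette.

MiniPromoters are compact, designed human regulatory elements meant to drive cell-type-restricted expression. The associated publication concerns such promoters for expression in retinal ganglion cells in a gene therapy context. pEMS2236 is therefore most plausibly used as a template from which Ple321 is subcloned into expression or delivery vectors, although the record does not state this directly.
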