Addgene plasmid #111889: pEMS2236
Purpose: High copy number plasmid containing Ple321 (TUBB3 MiniPromoter) insert.
Depositing lab: Elizabeth Simpson. Depositing organization: University of British Columbia. Publication: New MiniPromoter Ple345 (NEFL) Drives Strong and Specific Expression in Retinal Ganglion Cells of Mouse and Primate Retina. Simpson E, Korecki AJ, Fornes O, McGill TJ, Cueva-Vargas JL, Agostinone J, Farkas RA, Hickmott JW, Lam SL, Mathelier A, Renner LM, Stoddard J, Zhou M, Di Polo A, Neuringer M, Wasserman WW. Hum Gene Ther. 2018 Jul 31. doi: 10.1089/hum.2018.118. PubMed 30062914.
Backbone
  Vector backbone: Unknown
  Vector type: Unspecified
Growth in bacteria
  Bacterial resistance: Ampicillin, 100 μg/mL
  Growth temperature: 37°C
  Growth strain: DH5alpha
  Copy number: High Copy
Gene/Insert
  Gene/Insert name: Ple321
  Species: H. sapiens (human)
  Insert size (bp): 1829
  Entrez Gene: TUBB3 (a.k.a. CDCBM, CDCBM1, CFEOM3, CFEOM3A, FEOM3, TUBB4, beta-4)
  Promoter: Ple321 (TUBB3 MiniPromoter)
  Cloning method: Unknown
  Sequencing primers: 5′ M13-fwd; 3′ M13-rev
Terms and licenses: Academic/Nonprofit Terms; Industry Terms
Depositor comments: Plasmid commercially produced by Genscript . Please see the annotated GenBank file and the additional image file for the specific location of features in this plasmid, including the MiniPromoter.
How to cite: pEMS2236 was a gift from Elizabeth Simpson (Addgene plasmid # 111889 ; http://n2t.net/addgene:111889 ; RRID:Addgene_111889)
